>Addgene plasmid #41551 | pEF-Bos TRAM Flag | addgene partial sequence | sequence record 56666 | G-CSF-R 5'-GATGGGGAACACTGCTGTTTA-3'
ATTTCTTGTCTCCCACGTGGGAGACCTGATACTCTCAAGGGTCCCAGGTGGGGACCCTCACTCTAGAGTC
GCGGCCGCTCAGTGGTGGTGGTGGTGGTGCTTGTCATCGTCGTCCTTGTAGTCCTTGACGATCCTTCCTT
CAATGGATCCGGCAATAAATTGTCTTTGTACCATATTTCTTGTCTCTTTCCATATAGTTTGTTGTGTCTT
ATACACAGACTCCTGAAAAATTCTTTCTACTTGTGTAGGAAATCCACGACTTTCTTCCTCTAAGGCATTG
ATGGTTTGGAGGGCAAAGGGAGTCCTTTCTCGGGGAAGGGGATTGTTCAGGGGCCGCATGGGTATAACAG
AGTTGTATTTATGCTGCCTGTTAACGGAGTTCATTAGGGACGTATAGAACTGGAAATTACACCAAGTATC
TCTTAAAAAGTTTTCAGTCAGTAATAAGATTGTCCATGCAGACCCATTTACAGCATCATCTAAATTCTGT
AAATGCTGTCTGCCACATGGCATCTCAGCAAAGATTATTCCGGGTTTGATACCAAAGTCATCTTGTAGCA
GATTCTGGACTCTGAGGGCTTCATCTGTGTCATCTTCTGCATGCAATATCACAAATTTGAGGAACACCTC
TTCTTCAGCTTCTTCTTCAAACATCTCTTCCACGCTCTGAGCTCCCTCCTGCTTTCCTGTTGGCCCCTCT
GTTGTATTGCTGTGCTCAGCAACATTACACAAGGATAGATCTTCAGACTTCTTGGAATCTGACTCATGAT
ATCCTGGACTTGTATCCACACTGTGCCTTTTACCCCAAGAGAGAGAAAGAGGGCAGGAATTTATTTTAGA
CTTCCCGATACCCATCTCGAGGTCGAGGGATCTCTAGAGAATTCCTCACGACACCTGAAATGGAAGAAAA
A
