[The description below was written by a language model from this plasmid's Addgene catalogue record.]
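Description:
pEF-Bos TRAM Flag is a mammalian expression plasmid built on the pEF-Bos backbone, with a total size of about 6.4 kb. It is propagated in E. coli under ampicillin selection. The record does not name the bacterial origin of replication, lists copy number as unknown, and mentions no mammalian selection marker, so it appears best suited to transient transfection.

The payload is the human TRAM coding sequence (gene symbol TICAM2, also known as TIRP or TICAM-2), an insert of roughly 700 bp that was PCR-amplified from a human peripheral blood mononuclear cell cDNA library. It was cloned between XhoI at the 5′ end and BamHI at the 3′ end, and both sites remain intact. Expression is driven by the EF1a promoter, a strong constitutive promoter active in a wide range of mammalian cell types. The backbone supplies C-terminal Flag and 6xHis tags in frame with the insert, so the protein can be detected or immunoprecipitated with anti-Flag reagents and, in principle, captured by metal-affinity methods. A NotI site downstream of the tags allows the tagged coding sequence to be excised as a unit for transfer into other vectors. The 3′ sequencing primer is named for G-CSF, which suggests G-CSF-derived sequence downstream of the insert, though the record does not describe the polyadenylation signal.

TRAM is a TIR domain-containing adaptor related to TRIF. The associated publication concerns LPS-TLR4 signalling to IRF-3/7 and NF-κB through these adaptors. The construct is therefore suited to overexpressing epitope-tagged TRAM in mammalian cells for studies of Toll-like receptor signalling, such as pathway activation and protein interaction experiments.
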