Addgene plasmid #41551: pEF-Bos TRAM Flag
Depositing lab: Kate Fitzgerald & Doug Golenbock. Depositing organization: University of Massachusetts, Worcester. Publication: LPS-TLR4 signaling to IRF-3/7 and NF-kappaB involves the toll adapters TRAM and TRIF. Fitzgerald KA, Rowe DC, Barnes BJ, Caffrey DR, Visintin A, Latz E, Monks B, Pitha PM, Golenbock DT. J Exp Med. 2003 Oct 6;198(7):1043-55. Epub 2003 Sep 29. 10.1084/jem.20031023 PubMed 14517278.
Backbone
  Vector backbone: pEF-Bos
  Backbone manufacturer: Mizushima and Nagata (Osaka Bioscience Institute, Japan, 1990) (PMID: 1698283)
  Backbone size w/o insert (bp): 5685
  Total vector size (bp): 6400
  Vector type: Mammalian Expression
Growth in bacteria
  Bacterial resistance: Ampicillin, 100 μg/mL
  Growth temperature: 37°C
  Growth strain: DH5alpha
  Copy number: Unknown
Gene/Insert
  Gene/Insert name: TRAM (alt names: Toll-IL-1-resistance (TIR) domain-containing adaptor-inducing IFN-beta (TRIF)-related adaptor molecule; TICAM2; toll-like receptor domain-containing adaptor molecule 2)
  Species: H. sapiens (human)
  Insert size (bp): 700
  GenBank ID: NM_021649.6 NP_067681.1
  Entrez Gene: TICAM2 (a.k.a. MyD88-4, TICAM-2, TIRAP3, TIRP, TRAM)
  Promoter: EF1a
  Tag / fusion protein: Flag (C terminal on backbone); 6xHis (C terminal on backbone)
  Cloning method: Restriction Enzyme; 5′ cloning site XhoI (not destroyed); 3′ cloning site BamHI (not destroyed)
  Sequencing primers: 5′ EF-1aF; 3′ G-CSF-R (GATGGGGAACACTGCTGTTTA)
Terms and licenses: Academic/Nonprofit Terms; Industry Terms: Not Available to Industry
Depositor comments: The depositing lab generated pEF-Bos Tram Flag from a human peripheral blood mononuclear cell (PBMC) complementary DNA library by PCR amplification and cloning. It was cloned with XhoI at the 5' end and BamHI at the 3' end. NotI can be used at the 3' end to excise the tagged CDS. The construct also contains a HIS tag.
How to cite: pEF-Bos TRAM Flag was a gift from Kate Fitzgerald & Doug Golenbock (Addgene plasmid # 41551 ; http://n2t.net/addgene:41551 ; RRID:Addgene_41551)
